>Addgene plasmid #12806 | DCT.VV.Orf118 | addgene partial sequence | sequence record 19201 | T7 5'-TAATACGACTCACTATAGGG-3'
CGAATTTCCAGCTGACCACCATGCATGTGCCTGCCAGTCTTCAGCAATCATCCTCATCCTCCTCCTCGTG
TACGGAAGAAGAAAACAAACATCATATGGGAATCGATGTTATTATCAAAGTCACAAAGCAAGACCAAACA
CCGACCAATGATAAGATTTGCCAATCCGTAACGGAAATTACAGAGTCCGAGTCAGATCCAGATCCCGAGG
TGGAATCAGAAGATGATTCCACATCAGTCGAGGATGTAGATCCTCCTACCACTTATTACTCCATCATCGG
TGGAGGTCTGAGAATGAACTTTGGATTCACCAAATGTCCTCAGATTAAATCCATCTCAGAATCCGCTGAT
GGAAACACAGTGAATGCTAGATTGTCCAGCGTGTCCCCAGGACAAGGTAAGGACTCTCCCGCGATCACTC
ATGAAGAAGCTCTGGCTATGATCAAAGACTGTGAGGTGTCTATCGACATCAGATGTAGCGAAGAAGAGAA
AGACAGCGACATCAAGACCCATCCAGTACTCGGGTCTAACATCTCTCATAAGAAAGTGAGTTACGAAGAT
ATCATCGGTTCAACGATCGTCGATACAAAATGTGTCAAGAATCTAGAGTTTAGCGTTCGTATCGGAGACA
TGTGCAAGGAATCATCTGAACTTGAGGTCAAGGATGGATTTAAGTATGTCGACGGATCGGCATCTGAAGG
TGCAACCGATGGTACTTCACTCATCGATTCACAA
