[The description below was written by a language model from this plasmid's Addgene catalogue record.]
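Description:
DCT.VV.Orf118 is a mammalian expression plasmid carrying a single vaccinia virus open reading frame, built on the commercial pcDNA 3.1D V5-His-TOPO backbone (about 5.5 kb without insert). It is maintained as a high-copy plasmid in E. coli under ampicillin selection, and it carries a neomycin resistance marker that allows G418 selection of transfected mammalian cells. The insert is a roughly 735 bp sequence designated VV.Orf118 within this library, also recorded as VV_WR_218 and annotated as a CC-chemokine binding protein. It is flanked by BamHI sites that remain intact at both ends, and a universal T7 primer reads into it from the 5′ side. The record does not name the promoter. Vectors of this backbone family generally drive the insert from a CMV immediate-early promoter and offer C-terminal V5 and His tags, but no feature table is available to confirm these elements or to show whether the ORF is in frame with the tags.

The plasmid belongs to a collection of vaccinia ORF expression clones assembled to identify poxvirus CD8+ T cell determinants, in support of the design and characterization of smallpox vaccines. In that kind of screen, individual viral genes are expressed in mammalian cells so that their products can be tested for recognition by T cells. The depositors stress that the clone was made for screening: its sequence may differ from the current canonical GenBank version of the gene. The plasmid and insert names are specific to this library, with corresponding names in the Copenhagen and WR strains given in a supplementary spreadsheet that may itself contain amino acid sequence errors. Users should therefore check the quality-control sequence data before relying on the insert.
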