Addgene plasmid #12806: DCT.VV.Orf118
Purpose: This plasmid was designed for screening purposes and may contain discrepancies relative to the current canonical GenBank version of the gene.
Depositing lab: Jack Bennink & Jon Yewdell. Depositing organization: National Institute of Allergy and Infectious Diseases (NIAID). Publication: Identification of poxvirus CD8+ T cell determinants to enable rational design and characterization of smallpox vaccines. Tscharke DC, Karupiah G, Zhou J, Palmore T, Irvine KR, Haeryfar SM, Williams S, Sidney J, Sette A, Bennink JR, Yewdell JW. J Exp Med. 2005 January 3; 201(1): 95–104. 10.1084/jem.20041912 PubMed 15623576.
Backbone
  Vector backbone: pcDNA 3.1D V5-His-TOPO
  Backbone manufacturer: Invitrogen
  Backbone size w/o insert (bp): 5514
  Vector type: Mammalian Expression
  Selectable markers: Neomycin (select with G418)
Growth in bacteria
  Bacterial resistance: Ampicillin, 100 μg/mL
  Growth temperature: 37°C
  Growth strain: DH5alpha
  Copy number: High Copy
Gene/Insert
  Gene/Insert name: VV.Orf118 (alt names: VV_WR_218; CC-chemokine binding protein)
  Species: Vaccinia Virus
  Insert size (bp): 735
  GenBank ID: 9790906
  Cloning method: Restriction Enzyme; 5′ cloning site BamHI (not destroyed); 3′ cloning site BamHI (not destroyed)
  Sequencing primers: 5′ Universal T7
Terms and licenses: Academic/Nonprofit Terms; Industry Terms: Not Available to Industry
Depositor comments: Please see the Vaccinia kit page ( https://www.addgene.org/vvorf/ ) for more information. The kit page contains the supplemental VVOrfData spreadsheet, which includes important information about this plasmid. The plasmid and insert names provided here relate only to this library. The name of the ORF (if present) in VACV strain Copenhagen and the name of the ORF (if annotated) in VACV strain WR sequence can be found in VVOrfData spreadsheet. Please note that the amino acid sequence given for each ORF in the spreadsheet may contain some errors. Additionally, changes from the expected sequence may be present in these plasmids. Please see Addgene's quality control sequence and sequencing notes in the VVOrfData spreadsheet before ordering this plasmid.
How to cite: DCT.VV.Orf118 was a gift from Jack Bennink & Jon Yewdell (Addgene plasmid # 12806 ; http://n2t.net/addgene:12806 ; RRID:Addgene_12806)
